>Addgene plasmid #81870 | pDONR223_SCEL_WT | addgene full sequence | sequence record 168906 | Addgene NGS Result
GGCAGTTCCCTACTCTCGCGTTAACGCTAGCATGGATGTTTTCCCAGTCACGACGTTGTAAAACGACGGC
CAGTCTTAAGCTCGGGCCCCAAATAATGATTTTATTTTGACTGATAGTGACCTGTTCGTTGCAACAAATT
GATGAGCAATGCTTTTTTATAATGCCAACTTTGTACAAAAAAGTTGGCACCATGTCCAATGTTACCTTGA
GAAAAATGTCTCCCACAGGAAATGAGATGAAGAGCACCACTCAGGGAACCACACGGAAGCAGCAGGATTT
TCACGAGGTGAACAAAAGAAGAACTTTCTTACAGGATAACAGTTGGATAAAGAAACGCCCTGAAGAAGAA
AAAGATGAAAATTACGGTAGGGTGGTGCTCAACCGACATAATTCCCATGATGCATTGGACAGGAAAGTAA
ATGAGAGAGATGTGCCAAAAGCTACAATTAGTCGGTACAGTTCTGATGACACTTTGGACAGGATCTCAGA
CAGAAATGATGCTGCTAAAACATATAAGGCCAATACCTTGGATAACCAACTAACCAATAGGAGCATGTCC
GTGTTTAGATCACTGGAAGTAACAAAGTTGCAACCTGGCGGTTCATTGAATGCCAACACCTCCAACACCA
TAGCATCCACTTCTGCTACTACTCCTGTAAAGAAGAAGAGGCAGTCCTGGTTTCCACCGCCCCCTCCAGG
TTACAATGCCTCTTCGAGCACAGGAACCAGGAGACGGGAACCAGGTGTTCACCCTCCAATACCTCCAAAG
CCCAGTTCTCCTGTTTCTTCTACTAACCAGCTGAGACAGGATAATAGGCAGATACATCCACCTAAACCAG
GTGTATATACAGAAACCAACAGATCTGCTGAAAGAAATATAAGTGAAGAATTGGATAATCTCATCAAAAT
GAACAAAAGCTTGAATAGGAATCAAGGTCTTGATAGTCTCTTCAGAGCAAATCCAAAGGTAGAAGAAAGA
GAGAAAAGAGCCAAAAGCCTTGAAAGTCTCATCTATATGAGTACCCGGACAGATAAAGATGGCAAAGGAA
TCCAAAGCCTTGGAAGTCCGATTAAAGTTAATCAAAGGACTGACAAAAATGAGAAAGGAAGACAAAATCT
CGAATCTGTTGCTAAAGTGAATGCCAGGATGAATAAAACGAGCAGAAGAAGTGAAGACCTTGATAATGCT
ACTGAAGTAAATCCCAAAGGACATGAAAATACCACTGGAAAAAAAGACCTTGATGGGCTTATTAAAGTGG
ATCCTGAAACAAATAAAAATATTACGAGGGGCCAGAGCCTTGATAATCTCATCAAAGTGACCCCTGAAGT
AAAGAGAAGTAACCAAGGTTCCAAAGACCTTAATAACTTCATCAAAGTGTATCCAGGAACAGAAAAAAGT
ACTGAAGGGGGCCAAAGTCTCGACAGCCTCATTAAAGTGACTCCTGAAAGAAACAGAACTAACCAAGGGA
ACCAAGACTTGGAAAATCTTATCAAAGTGATCCCTTCAGCAAACAAAAGCAGTGAACAAGGTCTTGATGA
ACATATTAATGTCAGCCCCAAAGCTGTCAAAAACACTGATGGAAAACAAGATCTTGATAAACTCATCAAG
GTGAATCCTGAAATTTTCACAAACAACCAAAGAAACCAAGATCTTGCTAACCTCATCAAAGTAAATCCTG
CAGTAATCAGAAACAATCAGAGCCAAGACTTGGACAATCTTATTAAAGTGAAACCTTCAGCTCTTAGAAA
CACTAATCGAGACCAGAACCTGGAAAATTTAATTGAAGTAAATTCTCATGTGTCTGAAAACAAGAATGGA
AGCTCTAACACTGGAGCAAAGCAGGCAGGACCACAGGATACTGTTGTGTACACAAGGACATATGTGGAGA
ATAGTAAATCACCCAAGGATGGATATCAGGAGAATATCTCTGGAAAATACATACAAACTGTTTATTCAAC
TTCTGATAGGTCTGTCATTGAAAGAGATATGTGCACTTACTGCCGAAAACCCTTGGGTGTAGAAACTAAA
ATGATTTTAGATGAATTACAAATTTGCTGCCATTCTACTTGCTTTAAGTGTGAAATATGCAAGCAGCCTT
TGGAAAATCTACAAGCGGGTGATAGTATTTGGATTTATAGACAGACAATACACTGTGAACCTTGCTACTC
TAAAATTATGGCAAAGTGGATTCCATGATTGCCAACTTTCTTGTACAAAGTTGGCATTATAAGAAAGCAT
TGCTTATCAATTTGTTGCAACGAACAGGTCACTATCAGTCAAAATAAAATCATTATTTGCCATCCAGCTG
ATATCCCCTATAGTGAGTCGTATTACATGGTCATAGCTGTTTCCTGGCAGCTCTGGCCCGTGTCTCAAAA
TCTCTGATGTTACATTGCACAAGATAAAAATATATCATCATGCCTCCTCTAGACCAGCCAGGACAGAAAT
GCCTCGACTTCGCTGCTACCCAAGGTTGCCGGGTGACGCACACCGTGGAAACGGATGAAGGCACGAACCC
AGTGGACATAAGCCTGTTCGGTTCGTAAGCTGTAATGCAAGTAGCGTATGCGCTCACGCAACTGGTCCAG
AACCTTGACCGAACGCAGCGGTGGTAACGGCGCAGTGGCGGTTTTCATGGCTTGTTATGACTGTTTTTTT
GGGGTACAGTCTATGCCTCGGGCATCCAAGCAGCAAGCGCGTTACGCCGTGGGTCGATGTTTGATGTTAT
GGAGCAGCAACGATGTTACGCAGCAGGGCAGTCGCCCTAAAACAAAGTTAAACATTATGAGGGAAGCGGT
GATCGCCGAAGTATCGACTCAACTATCAGAGGTAGTTGGCGTCATCGAGCGCCATCTCGAACCGACGTTG
CTGGCCGTACATTTGTACGGCTCCGCAGTGGATGGCGGCCTGAAGCCACACAGTGATATTGATTTGCTGG
TTACGGTGACCGTAAGGCTTGATGAAACAACGCGGCGAGCTTTGATCAACGACCTTTTGGAAACTTCGGC
TTCCCCTGGAGAGAGCGAGATTCTCCGCGCTGTAGAAGTCACCATTGTTGTGCACGACGACATCATTCCG
TGGCGTTATCCAGCTAAGCGCGAACTGCAATTTGGAGAATGGCAGCGCAATGACATTCTTGCAGGTATCT
TCGAGCCAGCCACGATCGACATTGATCTGGCTATCTTGCTGACAAAAGCAAGAGAACATAGCGTTGCCTT
GGTAGGTCCAGCGGCGGAGGAACTCTTTGATCCGGTTCCTGAACAGGATCTATTTGAGGCGCTAAATGAA
ACCTTAACGCTATGGAACTCGCCGCCCGACTGGGCTGGCGATGAGCGAAATGTAGTGCTTACGTTGTCCC
GCATTTGGTACAGCGCAGTAACCGGCAAAATCGCGCCGAAGGATGTCGCTGCCGACTGGGCAATGGAGCG
CCTGCCGGCCCAGTATCAGCCCGTCATACTTGAAGCTAGACAGGCTTATCTTGGACAAGAAGAAGATCGC
TTGGCCTCGCGCGCAGATCAGTTGGAAGAATTTGTCCACTACGTGAAAGGCGAGATCACCAAGGTAGTCG
GCAAATAACCCTCGAGCCACCCATGACCAAAATCCCTTAACGTGAGTTACGCGTCGTTCCACTGAGCGTC
AGACCCCGTAGAAAAGATCAAAGGATCTTCTTGAGATCCTTTTTTTCTGCGCGTAATCTGCTGCTTGCAA
ACAAAAAAACCACCGCTACCAGCGGTGGTTTGTTTGCCGGATCAAGAGCTACCAACTCTTTTTCCGAAGG
TAACTGGCTTCAGCAGAGCGCAGATACCAAATACTGTTCTTCTAGTGTAGCCGTAGTTAGGCCACCACTT
CAAGAACTCTGTAGCACCGCCTACATACCTCGCTCTGCTAATCCTGTTACCAGTGGCTGCTGCCAGTGGC
GATAAGTCGTGTCTTACCGGGTTGGACTCAAGACGATAGTTACCGGATAAGGCGCAGCGGTCGGGCTGAA
CGGGGGGTTCGTGCACACAGCCCAGCTTGGAGCGAACGACCTACACCGAACTGAGATACCTACAGCGTGA
GCTATGAGAAAGCGCCACGCTTCCCGAAGGGAGAAAGGCGGACAGGTATCCGGTAAGCGGCAGGGTCGGA
ACAGGAGAGCGCACGAGGGAGCTTCCAGGGGGAAACGCCTGGTATCTTTATAGTCCTGTCGGGTTTCGCC
ACCTCTGACTTGAGCGTCGATTTTTGTGATGCTCGTCAGGGGGGCGGAGCCTATGGAAAAACGCCAGCAA
CGCGGCCTTTTTACGGTTCCTGGCCTTTTGCTGGCCTTTTGCTCACATGTTCTTTCCTGCGTTATCCCCT
GATTCTGTGGATAACCGTATTACCGCCTTTGAGTGAGCTGATACCGCTCGCCGCAGCCGAACGACCGAGC
GCAGCGAGTCAGTGAGCGAGGAAGCGGAAGAGCGCCCAATACGCAAACCGCCTCTCCCCGCGCGTTGGCC
GATTCATTAATGCAGCTGGCACGACAGGTTTCCCGACTGGAAAGCGGGCAGTGAGCGCAACGCAATTAAT
ACGCGTACCGCTAGCCAGGAAGAGTTTGTAGAAACGCAAAAAGGCCATCCGTCAGGATGGCCTTCTGCTT
AGTTTGATGCCTGGCAGTTTATGGCGGGCGTCCTGCCCGCCACCCTCCGGGCCGTTGCTTCACAACGTTC
AAATCCGCTCCCGGCGGATTTGTCCTACTCAGGAGAGCGTTCACCGACAAACAACAGATAAAACGAAAGG
CCCAGTCTTCCGACTGAGCCTTTCGTTTTATTTGATGCCT
Features (pLannotate 1.2.2; 12 found; start..end, strand, type, name):
     38..74      -  CDS            lacZα (fragment): LacZα fragment of β-galactosidase; lacZ fragment
     91..186     +  protein_bind   attL3: mutant version of attL; recombination site for the Gateway® LR reaction LR Clonase™
    192..2195    +  CDS            SCEL: SCEL_HUMAN - Experimental evidence at protein level: Swiss-Prot protein existence level 1. May function in the assembly or regulation of proteins in the cornified envelope. The LIM domain may be involved in homotypic or heterotypic associations and may function to localize sciellin to the cornified envelope. From Homo sapiens (Human).
   2203..2298    -  protein_bind   attL3: mutant version of attL; recombination site for the Gateway® LR reaction LR Clonase™
   2317..2335    -  promoter       T7 promoter: promoter for bacteriophage T7 RNA polymerase
   2525..2548    +  promoter       Pc promoter (fragment): intI1 (promoter lies within the coding sequence); class 1 integron promoter
   2724..2780    +  CDS            GmR (fragment): gentamycin acetyltransferase; aacC1; confers resistance to gentamycin
   2787..3578    +  CDS            SmR: aminoglycoside adenylyltransferase (Murphy, 1985); aadA; confers resistance to spectinomycin and streptomycin
   3671..4259    +  rep_origin     ori: high-copy-number ColE1/pMB1/pBR322/pUC origin of replication
   4442..4534    +  CDS            lacI (fragment): lac repressor; lacI; The lac repressor binds to the lac operator to inhibit transcription in E. coli. This inhibition can be relieved by adding lactose or isopropyl-β-D-thiogalactopyranoside (IPTG).
   4589..4616    -  terminator     rrnB T2 terminator: transcription terminator T2 from the E. coli rrnB gene
   4748..4791    +  terminator     rrnB T1 terminator: Escherichia coli rrnB; transcription terminator T1 from the E. coli rrnB gene
