[The description below was written by a language model from this plasmid's Addgene catalogue record and pLannotate feature annotations shown in this document.]
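Description:
pDONR223_SCEL_WT is a Gateway entry clone built on the Invitrogen pDONR223 backbone and carrying the human SCEL open reading frame, which encodes sciellin, a LIM-domain protein thought to take part in assembly or regulation of the cornified envelope. It belongs to the Target Accelerator Plasmid Collection, a set of clones generated for systematic functional testing of cancer-associated alleles. In that collection this clone serves as the wild-type reference, although the record notes two amino-acid differences (M124V and P201T) relative to the cited RefSeq transcript. The sequenced plasmid is about 4.8 kb. It is maintained in E. coli through a high-copy ColE1/pUC-type origin and selected with spectinomycin via the aadA (SmR) aminoglycoside adenylyltransferase gene. Fragments of a class 1 integron Pc promoter and of a gentamicin resistance gene lie just upstream of this marker.

The roughly 2 kb SCEL coding sequence sits between two attL recombination sites in opposite orientation. The automated annotation labels both as attL3, but in function they are the pair of attL sites that direct LR Clonase-mediated transfer of the insert into an attR-containing destination vector. The ORF is in the "closed" configuration, with a stop codon immediately after the insert, so it yields native or N-terminally tagged protein but cannot be read through into a C-terminal fusion. No promoter drives SCEL in this plasmid. Expression depends on the destination vector chosen, and the entry clone is essentially a shuttle and archival form of the gene. A T7 promoter lies beyond the downstream attL site and points back toward the insert, and rrnB T1 and T2 terminators insulate the cassette from backbone transcription. Small lacZα and lacI fragments are backbone remnants, and flanking M13 primer sites allow sequence verification of the insert.
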