Addgene plasmid #81870: pDONR223_SCEL_WT
Purpose: Gateway Donor vector containing SCEL , part of the Target Accelerator Plasmid Collection.
Depositing lab: Jesse Boehm & William Hahn & David Root. Depositing organization: Broad Institute. Publication: Systematic Functional Interrogation of Rare Cancer Variants Identifies Oncogenic Alleles. Kim E, Ilic N, Shrestha Y, Zou L, Kamburov A, Zhu C, Yang X, Lubonja R, Tran N, Nguyen C, Lawrence MS, Piccioni F, Bagul M, Doench JG, Chouinard CR, Wu X, Hogstrom L, Natoli T, Tamayo P, Horn H, Corsello SM, Lage K, Root DE, Subramanian A, Golub TR, Getz G, Boehm JS, Hahn WC. Cancer Discov. 2016 Jul;6(7):714-26. doi: 10.1158/2159-8290.CD-16-0160. Epub 2016 May 4. PubMed 27147599.
Backbone
  Vector backbone: pDONR223
  Backbone manufacturer: Invitrogen
  Backbone size w/o insert (bp): 2790
  Vector type: Gateway Entry vector
Growth in bacteria
  Bacterial resistance: Spectinomycin, 50 μg/mL
  Growth temperature: 37°C
  Growth strain: DH5alpha
  Copy number: High Copy
Gene/Insert
  Gene/Insert name: SCEL
  Species: H. sapiens (human)
  Mutation: M124V; P201T
  GenBank ID: NM_003843.3
  Entrez Gene: SCEL
  Promoter: None
  Cloning method: Gateway Cloning
  Sequencing primers: 5′ M13pUC-fwd; 3′ M13-Rev
Terms and licenses: Academic/Nonprofit Terms; Industry Terms: Not Available to Industry
Depositor comments: Closed state: stop codon immediately follows insert
How to cite: pDONR223_SCEL_WT was a gift from Jesse Boehm & William Hahn & David Root (Addgene plasmid # 81870 ; http://n2t.net/addgene:81870 ; RRID:Addgene_81870)
