>Addgene plasmid #81870 | pDONR223_SCEL_WT | depositor partial sequence | sequence record 155189 | Insert sequence
ATGTCCAATGTTACCTTGAGAAAAATGTCTCCCACAGGAAATGAGATGAAGAGCACCACTCAGGGAACCA
CACGGAAGCAGCAGGATTTTCACGAGGTGAACAAAAGAAGAACTTTCTTACAGGATAACAGTTGGATAAA
GAAACGCCCTGAAGAAGAAAAAGATGAAAATTACGGTAGGGTGGTGCTCAACCGACATAATTCCCATGAT
GCATTGGACAGGAAAGTAAATGAGAGAGATGTGCCAAAAGCTACAATTAGTCGGTACAGTTCTGATGACA
CTTTGGACAGGATCTCAGACAGAAATGATGCTGCTAAAACATATAAGGCCAATACCTTGGATAACCAACT
AACCAATAGGAGCATGTCCGTGTTTAGATCACTGGAAGTAACAAAGTTGCAACCTGGCGGTTCATTGAAT
GCCAACACCTCCAACACCATAGCATCCACTTCTGCTACTACTCCTGTAAAGAAGAAGAGGCAGTCCTGGT
TTCCACCGCCCCCTCCAGGTTACAATGCCTCTTCGAGCACAGGAACCAGGAGACGGGAACCAGGTGTTCA
CCCTCCAATACCTCCAAAGCCCAGTTCTCCTGTTTCTTCTACTAACCAGCTGAGACAGGATAATAGGCAG
ATACATCCACCTAAACCAGGTGTATATACAGAAACCAACAGATCTGCTGAAAGAAATATAAGTGAAGAAT
TGGATAATCTCATCAAAATGAACAAAAGCTTGAATAGGAATCAAGGTCTTGATAGTCTCTTCAGAGCAAA
TCCAAAGGTAGAAGAAAGAGAGAAAAGAGCCAAAAGCCTTGAAAGTCTCATCTATATGAGTACCCGGACA
GATAAAGATGGCAAAGGAATCCAAAGCCTTGGAAGTCCGATTAAAGTTAATCAAAGGACTGACAAAAATG
AGAAAGGAAGACAAAATCTCGAATCTGTTGCTAAAGTGAATGCCAGGATGAATAAAACGAGCAGAAGAAG
TGAAGACCTTGATAATGCTACTGAAGTAAATCCCAAAGGACATGAAAATACCACTGGAAAAAAAGACCTT
GATGGGCTTATTAAAGTGGATCCTGAAACAAATAAAAATATTACGAGGGGCCAGAGCCTTGATAATCTCA
TCAAAGTGACCCCTGAAGTAAAGAGAAGTAACCAAGGTTCCAAAGACCTTAATAACTTCATCAAAGTGTA
TCCAGGAACAGAAAAAAGTACTGAAGGGGGCCAAAGTCTCGACAGCCTCATTAAAGTGACTCCTGAAAGA
AACAGAACTAACCAAGGGAACCAAGACTTGGAAAATCTTATCAAAGTGATCCCTTCAGCAAACAAAAGCA
GTGAACAAGGTCTTGATGAACATATTAATGTCAGCCCCAAAGCTGTCAAAAACACTGATGGAAAACAAGA
TCTTGATAAACTCATCAAGGTGAATCCTGAAATTTTCACAAACAACCAAAGAAACCAAGATCTTGCTAAC
CTCATCAAAGTAAATCCTGCAGTAATCAGAAACAATCAGAGCCAAGACTTGGACAATCTTATTAAAGTGA
AACCTTCAGCTCTTAGAAACACTAATCGAGACCAGAACCTGGAAAATTTAATTGAAGTAAATTCTCATGT
GTCTGAAAACAAGAATGGAAGCTCTAACACTGGAGCAAAGCAGGCAGGACCACAGGATACTGTTGTGTAC
ACAAGGACATATGTGGAGAATAGTAAATCACCCAAGGATGGATATCAGGAGAATATCTCTGGAAAATACA
TACAAACTGTTTATTCAACTTCTGATAGGTCTGTCATTGAAAGAGATATGTGCACTTACTGCCGAAAACC
CTTGGGTGTAGAAACTAAAATGATTTTAGATGAATTACAAATTTGCTGCCATTCTACTTGCTTTAAGTGT
GAAATATGCAAGCAGCCTTTGGAAAATCTACAAGCGGGTGATAGTATTTGGATTTATAGACAGACAATAC
ACTGTGAACCTTGCTACTCTAAAATTATGGCAAAGTGGATTCCA
